>Addgene plasmid #39072 | ENO3 | depositor partial sequence | sequence record 49130 | ENO3 sequence 1396 bps
ATGCACCATCATCATCATCATTCTTCTGGTGTAGATCTGGGTACCGAGAACCTGTACTTCCAATCCATGG
CCATGCAGAAAATCTTTGCCCGGGAAATCTTGGACTCCAGGGGCAACCCCACGGTGGAGGTGGACCTGCA
CACGGCCAAGGGCCGATTCCGAGCAGCTGTGCCCAGTGGGGCTTCCACGGGTATCTATGAGGCTCTGGAA
CTAAGAGACGGAGACAAAGGCCGCTACCTGGGGAAAGGAGTCCTGAAGGCTGTGGAGAACATCAACAGTA
CTCTGGGCCCTGCTCTGCTGCAAAAGAAACTAAGCGTTGCGGATCAAGAAAAAGTTGACAAATTTATGAT
TGAGCTAGATGGGACCGAGAATAAGTCCAAGTTTGGGGCCAATGCCATCCTGGGCGTGTCCTTGGCCGTG
TGTAAGGCGGGAGCAGCTGAGAAGGGGGTCCCCCTGTACCGCCACATCGCAGATCTCGCTGGGAACCCTG
ACCTCATACTCCCAGTGCCAGCCTTCAATGTGATCAACGGGGGCTCCCATGCTGGAAACAAGCTGGCCAT
GCAGGAGTTCATGATTCTGCCTGTGGGAGCCAGCTCCTTCAAGGAAGCCATGCGCATTGGCGCCGAGGTC
TACCACCACCTCAAGGGGGTCATCAAGGCCAAGTATGGGAAGGATGCCACCAATGTGGGTGATGAAGGTG
GCTTCGCACCCAACATCCTGGAGAACAATGAGGCCCTGGAGCTGCTGAAGACGGCCATCCAGGCGGCTGG
TTACCCAGACAAGGTGGTGATCGGCATGGATGTGGCAGCATCTGAGTTCTATCGCAATGGGAAGTACGAT
CTTGACTTCAAGTCGCCTGATGATCCCGCACGGCACATCACTGGGGAGAAGCTCGGAGAGCTGTATAAGA
GCTTTATCAAGAACTATCCTGTGGTCTCCATCGAAGACCCCTTTGACCAGGATGACTGGGCCACTTGGAC
CTCCTTCCTCTCGGGGGTGAACATCCAGATTGTGGGGGATGACTTGACAGTCACCAACCCCAAGAGGATT
GCCCAGGCCGTTGAGAAGAAGGCCTGCAACTGTCTGCTGCTGAAGGTCAACCAGATCGGCTCGGTGACCG
AATCGATCCAGGCGTGCAAACTGGCTCAGTCTAATGGCTGGGGGGTGATGGTGAGCCACCGCTCTGGGGA
GACTGAGGACACATTCATTGCTGACCTTGTGGTGGGGCTCTGCACAGGACAGATCAAGACTGGCGCCCCC
TGCCGCTCGGAGCGTCTGGCCAAATACAACCAACTCATGAGGATCGAGGAGGCTCTTGGGGACAAGGCAA
TCTTTGCTGGACGCAAGTTCCGTAACCCGAAGGCCAAGTGACAGTAAAGGTGGATACGGATCCGAA
