>Addgene plasmid #39072 | ENO3 | addgene partial sequence | sequence record 53297 | T7 5'-TAATACGACTCACTATAGGG-3'
GCACCATCATCATCATCATTCTTCTGGTGTAGATCTGGGTACCGAGAACCTGTACTTCCAATCCATGGCC
ATGCAGAAAATCTTTGCCCGGGAAATCTTGGACTCCAGGGGCAACCCCACGGTGGAGGTGGACCTGCACA
CGGCCAAGGGCCGATTCCGAGCAGCTGTGCCCAGTGGGGCTTCCACGGGTATCTATGAGGCTCTGGAACT
AAGAGACGGAGACAAAGGCCGCTACCTGGGGAAAGGAGTCCTGAAGGCTGTGGAGAACATCAACAGTACT
CTGGGCCCTGCTCTGCTGCAAAAGAAACTAAGCGTTGCGGATCAAGAAAAAGTTGACAAATTTATGATTG
AGCTAGATGGGACCGAGAATAAGTCCAAGTTTGGGGCCAATGCCATCCTGGGCGTGTCCTTGGCCGTGTG
TAAGGCGGGAGCAGCTGAGAAGGGGGTCCCCCTGTACCGCCACATCGCAGATCTCGCTGGGAACCCTGAC
CTCATACTCCCAGTGCCAGCCTTCAATGTGATCAACGGGGGCTCCCATGCTGGAAACAAGCTGGCCATGC
AGGAGTTCATGATTCTGCCTGTGGGAGCCAGCTCCTTCAAGGAAGCCATGCGCATTGGCGCCGAGGTCTA
CCACCACCTCAAGGGGGTCATCAAGGCCAAGTATGGGAAGGATGCCACCAATGTGGGTGATGAAGGTGGC
TTCGCACCCAACATCCTGGAGAACAATGAGGCCCTGGAGCTGCTGAAGACGGCCATCCAGGCGGCTGGTT
ACCCAGACAAGGTGGTGATCGGCATGGATGTGGCAGCATCTGAGTTCTATCGCAATGGGAAGTACGATCT
TGACTTCAAGTCGCCTGATGATCCCGCACGGCACATCACTG
