[The description below was written by a language model from this plasmid's Addgene catalogue record.]
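Description:
ENO3 is a bacterial expression plasmid built on the pNIC28-Bsa4 backbone from the Structural Genomics Consortium, carrying a human ENO3 insert of about 1.4 kb. ENO3 encodes enolase 3, also known as muscle-specific enolase, a glycolytic enzyme whose gene is linked to glycogen storage disease type XIII (reflected in the alias GSD13). The plasmid is maintained in E. coli under kanamycin selection and is recorded as low copy. The origin of replication is not stated in the record, and no feature table is provided, so the details of the regulatory elements cannot be confirmed directly.

The insert was introduced by ligation-independent cloning and is fused at its N terminus to a His tag followed by a TEV protease recognition site. This arrangement allows the recombinant protein to be captured by immobilised metal affinity chromatography, after which the tag can be cleaved off with TEV protease to leave a near-native protein. The promoter is not named explicitly, but the listed sequencing primers (T7 forward and T7 terminator) suggest that the coding region sits between T7 promoter and terminator elements, which would imply expression in a host that supplies T7 RNA polymerase.

The stated purpose is production of protein in bacteria for structure determination, and the record associates the construct with a deposited crystal structure of the protein. The record cautions that the insert may not represent the full open reading frame, as structural genomics constructs are often trimmed to improve expression or crystallisation, so the construct boundaries should be checked before assuming it encodes the full-length enzyme.
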