Addgene plasmid #39072: ENO3
Purpose: Bacterial expression for structure determination; may not be full ORF
Depositing lab: Nicola Burgess-Brown. Depositing organization: University of Oxford.
Backbone
  Vector backbone: pNIC28-Bsa4
  Backbone manufacturer: SGC
  Vector type: Bacterial Expression
Growth in bacteria
  Bacterial resistance: Kanamycin, 50 μg/mL
  Growth temperature: 37°C
  Growth strain: Mach1
  Copy number: Low Copy
Gene/Insert
  Gene/Insert name: ENO3 (alt names: enolase 3; PDB:2XSX)
  Species: H. sapiens (human)
  Insert size (bp): 1396
  Entrez Gene: ENO3 (a.k.a. GSD13, MSE)
  Tag / fusion protein: His Tev (N terminal on insert)
  Cloning method: Ligation Independent Cloning
  Sequencing primers: 5′ T7; 3′ T7-term
Terms and licenses: Academic/Nonprofit Terms; Industry Terms: Not Available to Industry
How to cite: ENO3 was a gift from Nicola Burgess-Brown (Addgene plasmid # 39072 ; http://n2t.net/addgene:39072 ; RRID:Addgene_39072)
